>Addgene plasmid #198666 | pEM.H01R | addgene full sequence | sequence record 393293 | Addgene NGS Result
GACCCTGTCAGACCAAGTTTACTCATATATACTTTAGATTGATTTAAAACTTCATTTTTAATTTAAAAGG
ATCTAGGTGAAGATCCTTTTTGATAATCTCATGAACAATAAAACTGTCTGCTTACATAAACAGTAATACA
AGGGGTGTTATGAGCCATATTCAACGGGAAACGTCTTGCTCTAGGCCGCGATTAAATTCCAACATGGATG
CTGATTTATATGGGTATAAATGGGCTCGCGATAATGTCGGGCAATCAGGTGCGACAATCTATCGATTGTA
TGGGAAGCCCGATGCGCCAGAGTTGTTTCTGAAACATGGCAAAGGTAGCGTTGCCAATGATGTTACAGAT
GAGATGGTCAGACTAAACTGGCTGACGGAATTTATGCCTCTTCCGACCATCAAGCATTTTATCCGTACTC
CTGATGATGCATGGTTACTCACCACTGCGATCCCCGGGAAAACAGCATTCCAGGTATTAGAAGAATATCC
TGATTCAGGTGAAAATATTGTTGATGCGCTGGCAGTGTTCCTGCGCCGGTTGCATTCGATTCCTGTTTGT
AATTGTCCTTTTAACAGCGATCGCGTATTTCGACTCGCTCAGGCGCAATCACGAATGAATAACGGTTTGG
TTGATGCGAGTGATTTTGATGACGAGCGTAATGGCTGGCCTGTTGAACAAGTCTGGAAAGAAATGCATAA
ACTTTTGCCATTCTCACCGGATTCAGTCGTCACTCATGGTGATTTCTCACTTGATAACCTTATTTTTGAC
GAGGGGAAATTAATAGGTTGTATTGATGTTGGACGAGTCGGAATCGCAGACCGATACCAGGATCTTGCCA
TCCTATGGAACTGCCTCGGTGAGTTTTCTCCTTCATTACAGAAACGGCTTTTTCAAAAATATGGTATTGA
TAATCCTGATATGAATAAATTGCAGTTTCATTTGATGCTCGATGAGTTTTTCTAAGAATTAATTCATGAC
CAAAATCCCTTAACGTGAGTTTTCGTTCCACTGAGCGTCAGACCCCGTAGAAAAGATCAAAGGATCTTCT
TGAGATCCTTTTTTTCTGCGCGTAATCTGCTGCTTGCAAACAAAAAAACCACCGCTACCAGCGGTGGTTT
GTTTGCCGGATCAAGAGCTACCAACTCTTTTTCCGAAGGTAACTGGCTTCAGCAGAGCGCAGATACCAAA
TACTGTTCTTCTAGTGTAGCCGTAGTTAGGCCACCACTTCAAGAACTCTGTAGCACCGCCTACATACCTC
GCTCTGCTAATCCTGTTACCAGTGGCTGCTGCCAGTGGCGATAAGTCGTGTCTTACCGGGTTGGACTCAA
GACGATAGTTACCGGATAAGGCGCAGCGGTCGGGCTGAACGGGGGGTTCGTGCACACAGCCCAGCTTGGA
GCGAACGACCTACACCGAACTGAGATACCTACAGCGTGAGCTATGAGAAAGCGCCACGCTTCCCGAAGGG
AGAAAGGCGGACAGGTATCCGGTAAGCGGCAGGGTCGGAACAGGAGAGCGCACGAGGGAGCTTCCAGGGG
GAAACGCCTGGTATCTTTATAGTCCTGTCGGGTTTCGCCACCTCTGACTTGAGCGTCGATTTTTGTGATG
CTCGTCAGGGGGGCGGAGCCTATGGAAAAACGCCAGCAACGCGGCCTTTTTACGGTTCCTGGCCTTTTGC
TGGCCTTTTGCTCACATGTTCTTTCCTGCGTTATCCCCTGATTCTGTGGATAACCGTATTACCGCCTTTG
AGTGAGCTGATACCGCTCGCCGCAGCCGAACGACCGAGCGCAGCGAGTCAGTGAGCGAGGAAGCGGAAGA
GCGCCCAATACGCAAACCGCCTCTCCCCGCGCGTTGGCCGATTCTGGTCTCCTTACTAGTAAAAGGACGA
GCTCAAGAGCGAAAATATAAGTAAAGAATTCGAGTGCACTTGTCTCCATGCAGCAAGATTTCATATGAGT
CTTTTTTATCTTTTTACTTTTTACATTACACGATATGCACTTTATGAAAATTTAACGAGGTTGGAAGCCG
GATAATCAACCAAAATCAGGCACGAAGGCACACTCGTATATGCATGTTGTTGAAACTCTGTTACGCTGAA
CTAACAATCACACATGTAGAGGTCACCGGGAAAAGTTGCGACCCCATGGAAGGTCGATCTCTTCGTTTGG
CTTTGCTTGGCTGGCGGCATTGCGCTTCTTCGCTTATACCCGTGTCTTGACGCTCGAGCTCGTTCATTGA
GATACCTTTATTCTTGCACATTTTCTGGCTTTTTTCGCTACTCGGGTACATGTAATCATGCACACAGAAG
GTGCTGTAGGGTGAAAGTTCCTTTGTGCTGTCGTTTGTTTTTAATGCCAAACTTTCCGGTGATCAATAAC
CACCTCTTTTTCCTTCAGGAAACCGCAAAGA
Features (pLannotate 1.2.2; 3 found; start..end, strand, type, name):
    150..965     +  CDS            KanR: aminoglycoside phosphotransferase; aph(3')-Ia; confers resistance to kanamycin in bacteria or G418 (Geneticin®) in eukaryotes
   1050..1638    +  rep_origin     ori: high-copy-number ColE1/pMB1/pBR322/pUC origin of replication
   1821..1864    +  CDS            lacI (fragment): lac repressor; lacI; The lac repressor binds to the lac operator to inhibit transcription in E. coli. This inhibition can be relieved by adding lactose or isopropyl-β-D-thiogalactopyranoside (IPTG).
