[The description below was written by a language model from this plasmid's Addgene catalogue record and pLannotate feature annotations shown in this document.]
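Description:
pEM.H01R is a small (about 2.4 kb) part plasmid from the Easy-MISE (Easy Modular Integrative fuSion-ready Expression) toolkit, a modular cloning system for rapid engineering of heterologous production pathways in Saccharomyces cerevisiae. It is built on the pGA-blue backbone and is catalogued as a yeast expression/synthetic biology vector, with Golden Gate assembly noted as the cloning method. In E. coli it is maintained through a high-copy ColE1/pUC-type origin of replication and selected with kanamycin, via an aph(3')-Ia aminoglycoside phosphotransferase gene. These two elements account for most of the annotated sequence. The only other automated hit is a very short lacI fragment, most likely a backbone remnant with no functional role.

The insert is recorded as X3_DW, of S. cerevisiae origin. The record does not define it further. However, the name and the integrative design of the toolkit suggest that it is a downstream homology arm for a chromosomal integration locus designated X3, to be paired with a matching upstream arm so that assembled expression cassettes can be targeted into the yeast genome by homologous recombination. This interpretation is inferred, and the feature table does not annotate the insert, which presumably lies in the unannotated region after the origin. No yeast origin of replication, yeast selection marker, promoter, terminator or coding payload is annotated. This fits a plasmid that acts as a donor of one modular part for Golden Gate assembly with other toolkit components, rather than as a stand-alone expression vector.
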