Addgene plasmid #198666: pEM.H01R
Purpose: An Easy Modular Integrative fuSion-ready Expression toolkit (Easy-MISE toolkit) for fast engineering of heterologous productions in Saccharomyces cerevisiae
Depositing lab: Paola Branduardi. Depositing organization: Universita degli Studi di Milano-Bicocca. Publication: Easy Modular Integrative fuSion-ready Expression (Easy-MISE) Toolkit for Fast Engineering of Heterologous Productions in Saccharomyces cerevisiae. Maestroni L, Butti P, Milanesi R, Pagliari S, Campone L, Serra I, Branduardi P. ACS Synth Biol. 2023 Apr 14. doi: 10.1021/acssynbio.3c00015. PubMed 37058502.
Backbone
  Vector backbone: pGA-blue
  Backbone manufacturer: IndBioTech Lab
  Vector type: Yeast Expression, Synthetic Biology
Growth in bacteria
  Bacterial resistance: Kanamycin, 50 μg/mL
  Growth temperature: 37°C
  Growth strain: DH5alpha
  Copy number: High Copy
Gene/Insert
  Gene/Insert name: X3_DW
  Species: S. cerevisiae (budding yeast)
  Cloning method: Unknown
Terms and licenses: Academic/Nonprofit Terms; Industry Terms: Not Available to Industry
Depositor comments: Cloning Method: Goldon Gate Assembly
How to cite: pEM.H01R was a gift from Paola Branduardi (Addgene plasmid # 198666 ; http://n2t.net/addgene:198666 ; RRID:Addgene_198666)
